Addgene plasmid #87361: pBad-HisB-GdT
Purpose: Expresses GdT, a dimeric green fluorescent protein
Depositing lab: Robert Campbell. Depositing organization: University of Alberta. Publication: A tandem green-red heterodimeric fluorescent protein with high FRET efficiency. Wiens M, Shen Y, Li X, Salem M, Smisdom N, Zhang W, Brown A, Campbell RE. Chembiochem. 2016 Oct 26. doi: 10.1002/cbic.201600492. PubMed 27781394.
Backbone
  Vector backbone: pBad His B
  Backbone manufacturer: Thermo Fisher Scientific
  Backbone size w/o insert (bp): 4076
  Total vector size (bp): 4780
  Vector type: Bacterial Expression
Growth in bacteria
  Bacterial resistance: Ampicillin, 100 μg/mL
  Growth temperature: 37°C
  Growth strain: DH5alpha
  Copy number: Low Copy
Gene/Insert
  Gene/Insert name: GdT (alt name: Green dimer Tomato)
  Species: Synthetic
  Insert size (bp): 704
  Promoter: AraBad
  Tag / fusion protein: His-Tag (N terminal on backbone)
  Cloning method: Gibson Cloning
  Sequencing primers: 5′ CATGGTATGGCTAGCATGACTGGT; 3′ ACTCAGGAGAGCGTTCAC
Terms and licenses: Academic/Nonprofit Terms; Industry Terms: Not Available to Industry
How to cite: pBad-HisB-GdT was a gift from Robert Campbell (Addgene plasmid # 87361 ; http://n2t.net/addgene:87361 ; RRID:Addgene_87361)
