[The description below was written by a language model from this plasmid's Addgene catalogue record and pLannotate feature annotations shown in this document.]
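Description:
pBad-HisB-GdT is a bacterial expression plasmid built on the commercial pBAD/His B backbone for arabinose-inducible production of GdT ("Green dimer Tomato"), a synthetic dimeric green fluorescent protein. The catalogue lists a total size of about 4.8 kb, in close agreement with the 4,767 nt sequenced record. The plasmid is propagated in E. coli through a ColE1/pBR322-type origin accompanied by the pBR322 bom region, and is selected with ampicillin via the β-lactamase gene under its own promoter. The catalogue describes it as low copy. The annotation labels the origin generically as high-copy and detects only a fragment of rop, so the record does not settle copy number.

The roughly 700 bp GdT coding sequence, annotated as dTG, a constitutively fluorescent green protein derived from Discosoma sp. with very low acid sensitivity, was inserted by Gibson cloning downstream of the araBAD promoter. The divergently transcribed araC gene encodes the regulator that represses this promoter without L-arabinose and activates it when the sugar is present, giving tight, titratable expression. The backbone supplies an N-terminal leader fused to the insert. This leader comprises a 6xHis tag (picked up by the annotation as a composite-tag fragment), the T7 gene 10 leader that aids translation, and the Xpress epitope with its enterokinase cleavage site. Together these allow metal-affinity purification, immunodetection and optional tag removal. Transcription ends at the rrnB T1 and T2 terminators, which are preceded by a stretch of 5S rRNA sequence carried along from the rrnB operon.

The construct is suited to producing and purifying GdT in E. coli for characterisation. The associated publication concerns a tandem green-red heterodimeric fluorescent protein with high FRET efficiency.
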