Features (pLannotate 1.2.2; 14 found; start..end, strand, type, name):
     53..931     -  CDS            araC: L-arabinose regulatory protein; araC
    958..1242    +  promoter       araBAD promoter: araBAD; promoter of the L-arabinose operon of E. coli; the araC regulatory gene is transcribed in the opposite direction (Guzman et al., 1995)
   1288..1308    +  CDS            capTEV™ (fragment): composite tag for in vivo biotinylation, TEV protease cleavage, and 6xHis tagging
   1309..1341    +  CDS            T7 tag (gene 10 leader): leader peptide from bacteriophage T7 gene 10 promotes efficient translation in E. coli
   1345..1368    +  CDS            Xpress™ tag: Xpress™ epitope tag, including an enterokinase recognition and cleavage site
   1384..2085    +  CDS            dTG: dTG is a basic (constitutively fluorescent) green fluorescent protein published in 2016, derived from Discosoma sp.. It has very low acid sensitivity.
   2176..2291    +  ncRNA          5S rRNA: Accession: RF00001 - 5S ribosomal RNA
   2295..2381    +  terminator     rrnB T1 terminator: Escherichia coli rrnB; transcription terminator T1 from the E. coli rrnB gene
   2473..2500    +  terminator     rrnB T2 terminator: transcription terminator T2 from the E. coli rrnB gene
   2519..2610    +  promoter       AmpR promoter: bla
   2611..3471    +  CDS            AmpR: β-lactamase; bla; confers resistance to ampicillin, carbenicillin, and related antibiotics
   3642..4230    +  rep_origin     ori: high-copy-number ColE1/pMB1/pBR322/pUC origin of replication
   4416..4556    -  misc_feature   bom: basis of mobility region from pBR322
   4658..4698    -  CDS            rop (fragment): Rop protein, which maintains plasmids at low copy number; rop
>Addgene plasmid #87361 | pBad-HisB-GdT | addgene full sequence | sequence record 174224 | Addgene NGS Result
TGCAAACCCTATGCTACTCCGTCAAGCCGTCAATTGTCTGATTCGTTACCAATTATGACAACTTGACGGC
TACATCATTCACTTTTTCTTCACAACCGGCACGGAACTCGCTCGGGCTGGCCCCGGTGCATTTTTTAAAT
ACCCGCGAGAAATAGAGTTGATCGTCAAAACCAACATTGCGACCGACGGTGGCGATAGGCATCCGGGTGG
TGCTCAAAAGCAGCTTCGCCTGGCTGATACGTTGGTCCTCGCGCCAGCTTAAGACGCTAATCCCTAACTG
CTGGCGGAAAAGATGTGACAGACGCGACGGCGACAAGCAAACATGCTGTGCGACGCTGGCGATATCAAAA
TTGCTGTCTGCCAGGTGATCGCTGATGTACTGACAAGCCTCGCGTACCCGATTATCCATCGGTGGATGGA
GCGACTCGTTAATCGCTTCCATGCGCCGCAGTAACAATTGCTCAAGCAGATTTATCGCCAGCAGCTCCGA
ATAGCGCCCTTCCCCTTGCCCGGCGTTAATGATTTGCCCAAACAGGTCGCTGAAATGCGGCTGGTGCGCT
TCATCCGGGCGAAAGAACCCCGTATTGGCAAATATTGACGGCCAGTTAAGCCATTCATGCCAGTAGGCGC
GCGGACGAAAGTAAACCCACTGGTGATACCATTCGCGAGCCTCCGGATGACGACCGTAGTGATGAATCTC
TCCTGGCGGGAACAGCAAAATATCACCCGGTCGGCAAACAAATTCTCGTCCCTGATTTTTCACCACCCCC
TGACCGCGAATGGTGAGATTGAGAATATAACCTTTCATTCCCAGCGGTCGGTCGATAAAAAAATCGAGAT
AACCGTTGGCCTCAATCGGCGTTAAACCCGCCACCAGATGGGCATTAAACGAGTATCCCGGCAGCAGGGG
ATCATTTTGCGCTTCAGCCATACTTTTCATACTCCCGCCATTCAGAGAAGAAACCAATTGTCCATATTGC
ATCAGACATTGCCGTCACTGCGTCTTTTACTGGCTCTTCTCGCTAACCAAACCGGTAACCCCGCTTATTA
AAAGCATTCTGTAACAAAGCGGGACCAAAGCCATGACAAAAACGCGTAACAAAAGTGTCTATAATCACGG
CAGAAAAGTCCACATTGATTATTTGCACGGCGTCACACTTTGCTATGCCATAGCATTTTTATCCATAAGA
TTAGCGGATCCTACCTGACGCTTTTTATCGCAACTCTCTACTGTTTCTCCATACCCGTTTTTTGGGCTAA
CAGGAGGAATTAACCATGGGGGGTTCTCATCATCATCATCATCATGGTATGGCTAGCATGACTGGTGGAC
AGCAAATGGGTCGGGATCTGTACGACGATGACGATAAGGATCCGAGCTCGAGAATGGTGAGCAAGGGCGA
GGAGGTCATCAAAGAGTTCATGCGCTTCAAGGTGCGCATGGAGGGCTCCATGAACGGCCACGAGTTCGAG
ATCGAGGGCGAGGGCGAGGGCCGCCCCTACGAGGGCACCCAGACCGCCAAGCTGAAGGTGACCAAGGGCG
GCCCCCTGCCCTTCGCCTGGGACATCCTGTCCCCCCTGCTCATGTACGGCTCCAAGATGTACGTGAAGCA
CCCCGCCGACATCCCCGATTACAAGAAGCTGTCCTTCCCCGAGGGCTTCAAGTGGGTGCGCGTGATGAAC
TTCGAGGACGGCGGTCTGGTGACCGCGACCCAGGACTCCTCCCTGCAGGACGGCACGCTGATCTACGAGG
TGAAGATGCGCGGCACCAACTTCCCCCCCGACGGCCCCGTAATGCAGAAGAAGACCATGGGCTGGGAGGC
CTCCACCGAGCGCCTGTACCCCCGCGACGGCGTGCTGAAGGGCGAGATCCACCAGGCCCTGAAGCTGAAG
GACGGCGGCCACTACCTGGTGGAGTTCAAGACCATCTACATGGCCAAGAAGCCCGTGCAACTGCCCGGCT
ACTACTACGTGGACACCAAGCTGGACATCACCTCCCACAACGAGGACTACACCCGTGTGGAGCAGTACGA
GCGCTCCGAGGGCCGCCACCACCTGTTCCTGTACGACATGGACGAGCTGTACAAGTAAGCTTGGCTGTTT
TGGCGGATGAGAGAAGATTTTCAGCCTGATACAGATTAAATCAGAACGCAGAAGCGGTCTGATAAAACAG
AATTTGCCTGGCGGCAGTAGCGCGGTGGTCCCACCTGACCCCATGCCGAACTCAGAAGTGAAACGCCGTA
GCGCCGATGGTAGTGTGGGGTCTCCCCATGCGAGAGTAGGGAACTGCCAGGCATCAAATAAAACGAAAGG
CTCAGTCGAAAGACTGGGCCTTTCGTTTTATCTGTTGTTTGTCGGTGAACGCTCTCCTGAGTAGGACAAA
TCCGCCGGGAGCGGATTTGAACGTTGCGAAGCAACGGCCCGGAGGGTGGCGGGCAGGACGCCCGCCATAA
ACTGCCAGGCATCAAATTAAGCAGAAGGCCATCCTGACGGATGGCCTTTTTGCGTTTCTACAAACTCTTT
TGTTTATTTTTCTAAATACATTCAAATATGTATCCGCTCATGAGACAATAACCCTGATAAATGCTTCAAT
AATATTGAAAAAGGAAGAGTATGAGTATTCAACATTTCCGTGTCGCCCTTATTCCCTTTTTTGCGGCATT
TTGCCTTCCTGTTTTTGCTCACCCAGAAACGCTGGTGAAAGTAAAAGATGCTGAAGATCAGTTGGGTGCA
CGAGTGGGTTACATCGAACTGGATCTCAACAGCGGTAAGATCCTTGAGAGTTTTCGCCCCGAAGAACGTT
TTCCAATGATGAGCACTTTTAAAGTTCTGCTATGTGGCGCGGTATTATCCCGTGTTGACGCCGGGCAAGA
GCAACTCGGTCGCCGCATACACTATTCTCAGAATGACTTGGTTGAGTACTCACCAGTCACAGAAAAGCAT
CTTACGGATGGCATGACAGTAAGAGAATTATGCAGTGCTGCCATAACCATGAGTGATAACACTGCGGCCA
ACTTACTTCTGACAACGATCGGAGGACCGAAGGAGCTAACCGCTTTTTTGCACAACATGGGGGATCATGT
AACTCGCCTTGATCGTTGGGAACCGGAGCTGAATGAAGCCATACCAAACGACGAGCGTGACACCACGATG
CCTGTAGCAATGGCAACAACGTTGCGCAAACTATTAACTGGCGAACTACTTACTCTAGCTTCCCGGCAAC
AATTAATAGACTGGATGGAGGCGGATAAAGTTGCAGGACCACTTCTGCGCTCGGCCCTTCCGGCTGGCTG
GTTTATTGCTGATAAATCTGGAGCCGGTGAGCGTGGGTCTCGCGGTATCATTGCAGCACTGGGGCCAGAT
GGTAAGCCCTCCCGTATCGTAGTTATCTACACGACGGGGAGTCAGGCAACTATGGATGAACGAAATAGAC
AGATCGCTGAGATAGGTGCCTCACTGATTAAGCATTGGTAACTGTCAGACCAAGTTTACTCATATATACT
TTAGATTGATTTAAAACTTCATTTTTAATTTAAAAGGATCTAGGTGAAGATCCTTTTTGATAATCTCATG
ACCAAAATCCCTTAACGTGAGTTTTCGTTCCACTGAGCGTCAGACCCCGTAGAAAAGATCAAAGGATCTT
CTTGAGATCCTTTTTTTCTGCGCGTAATCTGCTGCTTGCAAACAAAAAAACCACCGCTACCAGCGGTGGT
TTGTTTGCCGGATCAAGAGCTACCAACTATTTTTCCGAAGGTAACTGGCTTCAGCAGAGCGCAGATACCA
AATACTGTTCTTCTAGTGTAGCCGTAGTTAGGCCACCACTTCAAGAACTCTGTAGCACCGCCTACATACC
TCGCTCTGCTAATCCTGTTACCAGTGGCTGCTGCCAGTGGCGATAAGTCGTGTCTTACCGGGTTGGACTC
AAGACGATAGTTACCGGATAAGGCGCAGCGGTCGGGCTGAACGGGGGGTTCGTGCACACAGCCCAGCTTG
GAGCGAACGACCTACACCGAACTGAGATACCTACAGCGTGAGCTATGAGAAAGCGCCACGCTTCCCGAAG
GGAGAAAGGCGGACAGGTATCCGGTAAGCGGCAGGGTCGGAACAGGAGAGCGCACGAGGGAGCTTCCAGG
GGGAAACGCCTGGTATCTTTATAGTCCTGTCGGGTTTCGCCACCTCTGACTTGAGCGTCGATTTTTGTGA
TGCTCGTCAGGGGGGCGGAGCCTATGGAAAAACGCCAGCAACGCGGCCTTTTTACGGTTCCTGGCCTTTT
GCTGGCCTTTTGCTCACATGTTCTTTCCTGCGTTATCCCCTGATTCTGTGGATAACCGTATTACCGCCTT
TGAGTGAGCTGATACCGCTCGCCGCAGCCGAACGACCGAGCGCAGCGAGTCAGTGAGCGAGGAAGCGGAA
GAGCGCCTGATGCGGTATTTTCTCCTTACGCATCTGTGCGGTATTTCACACCGCATATGGTGCACTCTCA
GTACAATCTGCTCTGATGCCGCATAGTTAAGCCAGTATACACTCCGCTATCGCTACGTGACTGGGTCATG
GCTGCGCCCCGACACCCGCCAACACCCGCTGACGCGCCCTGACGGGCTTGTCTGCTCCCGGCATCAGCTT
ACAGACAAGCTGTGACCGTCTCCGGGAGCTGCATGTGTCAGAGGTTTTCACCGTCATCACCGAAACGCGC
GAGGCAGCAGATCAATTCGCGCGCGAAGGCGAAGCGGCATGCATAATGTGCCTGTCAAATGGACGAAGCA
GGGATTC
